Addgene plasmid #159307: FRP1864
Purpose: (Empty Backbone) Yeast tagging vector to create gene fusion with yeast codon optimized tdKOkappa under KanMX selection
Depositing lab: Joerg Stelling. Depositing organization: ETH Zurich (Swiss Federal Institute of Technology).
Backbone
  Vector backbone: pFA6
  Vector type: Yeast Expression
  Selectable markers: KanMX
Growth in bacteria
  Bacterial resistance: Ampicillin, 100 μg/mL
  Growth temperature: 37°C
  Growth strain: DH5alpha
  Copy number: Unknown
Gene/Insert
  Gene/Insert name: tdKOkappa (alt name: tandem-dimer KOkappa)
  Species: Synthetic
  Cloning method: Restriction Enzyme; 5′ cloning site PacI (not destroyed); 3′ cloning site AscI (not destroyed)
  Sequencing primers: 5′ SP6
Terms and licenses: Academic/Nonprofit Terms; Industry Terms: Not Available to Industry
How to cite: FRP1864 was a gift from Joerg Stelling (Addgene plasmid # 159307 ; http://n2t.net/addgene:159307 ; RRID:Addgene_159307)
