[The description below was written by a language model from this plasmid's Addgene catalogue record and pLannotate feature annotations shown in this document.]
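Description:
FRP1864 is a yeast C-terminal tagging template built on the pFA6 backbone and listed as an empty backbone: it is not meant to express a gene by itself. Instead it supplies a cassette that creates a fusion between a chosen yeast gene and the orange fluorescent protein tdKOkappa. In E. coli the 5.5 kb plasmid is maintained through a high-copy ColE1/pUC-type origin and an ampicillin resistance gene (β-lactamase with its own promoter). No yeast replication origin or centromere is annotated, which fits a template for genomic integration rather than an episomal vector. Short lacI, rop and bom fragments are backbone remnants with no evident function.

The payload is a synthetic, yeast codon-optimized tandem dimer of KOkappa, cloned between PacI and AscI sites that both remain intact. The feature table shows two consecutive mKOκ coding units joined by a short intervening segment. The annotation software labelled that segment as a fragment of TDsmURFP, but this most likely just reflects similarity of the inter-copy linker to the linker in that other tandem-dimer protein. No yeast promoter lies upstream of the fluorescent protein, so expression would depend on the promoter of the tagged gene. The ADH1 terminator immediately follows the reading frame to end the fusion transcript. Next comes the kanMX marker, which allows selection of yeast transformants (G418 resistance). In pFA6-type modules, the tag–terminator–marker unit is generally PCR-amplified with primers carrying homology to the target locus and integrated by homologous recombination, although the record does not describe this procedure. SP6 and T7 promoters flank the cassette, and SP6 serves as the listed sequencing primer site.
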