Features (pLannotate 1.2.2; 13 found; start..end, strand, type, name):
      1..19      +  promoter       SP6 promoter: promoter for bacteriophage SP6 RNA polymerase
     89..742     +  CDS            mKO&kappa;: mKO&kappa; is a basic (constitutively fluorescent) orange fluorescent protein published in 2008, derived from Verrillofungia concinna. It has low acid sensitivity.
    743..811     +  CDS            TDsmURFP (fragment): TDsmURFP is a basic (constitutively fluorescent) near ir fluorescent protein published in 2016, derived from Trichodesmium erythraeum IMS101. It requires the cofactor biliverdin for fluorescence.
    809..1462    +  CDS            mKO&kappa;: mKO&kappa; is a basic (constitutively fluorescent) orange fluorescent protein published in 2008, derived from Verrillofungia concinna. It has low acid sensitivity.
   1486..1673    +  terminator     ADH1 terminator: S. cerevisiae ADH1; transcription terminator for the S. cerevisiae alcohol dehydrogenase 1 (ADH1) gene
   1748..3104    +  gene           kanMX: yeast selectable marker conferring kanamycin resistance (Wach et al., 1994)
   3209..3227    -  promoter       T7 promoter: promoter for bacteriophage T7 RNA polymerase
   3249..3302    -  CDS            lacI (fragment): lac repressor; lacI; The lac repressor binds to the lac operator to inhibit transcription in E. coli. This inhibition can be relieved by adding lactose or isopropyl-β-D-thiogalactopyranoside (IPTG).
   3485..4073    -  rep_origin     ori: high-copy-number ColE1/pMB1/pBR322/pUC origin of replication
   4244..5104    -  CDS            AmpR: β-lactamase; bla; confers resistance to ampicillin, carbenicillin, and related antibiotics
   5105..5209    -  promoter       AmpR promoter: bla
   5304..5339    +  CDS            rop (fragment): Rop protein, which maintains plasmids at low copy number; rop
   5441..5492    +  misc_feature   bom (fragment): basis of mobility region from pBR322
>Addgene plasmid #159307 | FRP1864 | addgene full sequence | sequence record 311204 | Addgene NGS Result
ATTTAGGTGACACTATAGAACGCGGCCGCCAGCTGAAGCTTCGTACGCTGCAGGTCGACGGATCGGTGAC
GGTGCTGGTTTAATTAACATGGTCAGTGTCATCAAGCCAGAAATGAAGATGAGATATTACATGGACGGTT
CTGTTAACGGTCATGAATTCACTATTGAAGGTGAAGGTACTGGTAGACCATATGAAGGTCATCAAGAAAT
GACTTTGAGAGTTACTATGGCTGAAGGTGGTCCAATGCCATTTGCTTTTGATTTGGTTTCTCACGTTTTC
TGCTACGGTCATAGAGTTTTTACTAAGTACCCAGAAGAAATCCCAGACTACTTTAAGCAAGCTTTTCCAG
AAGGTTTGTCCTGGGAAAGATCATTGGAATTTGAAGATGGTGGTTCCGCTTCTGTTTCTGCTCATATTTC
TTTGAGAGGTAACACCTTCTACCACAAGTCTAAGTTTACTGGTGTTAACTTTCCAGCCGATGGTCCAATT
ATGCAAAATCAATCTGTTGACTGGGAACCATCCACTGAAAAGATTACTGCTTCTGATGGTGTTTTGAAGG
GTGATGTTACTATGTACTTGAAGTTGGAAGGTGGTGGTAACCATAAGTGTCAATTCAAGACTACTTACAA
GGCCGCCGAAAAGATTTTGGAAATGCCAGGTGATCATTACATCGGTCACAGATTGGTTAGAAAGACCGAA
GGTAACATTACCGAACAAGTTGAAGATGCTGTTGCTCATTCTCATGGTACTGGTTCTACAGGTTCTGGTT
CTTCTGGTACAGCTTCTTCTGAAGATAACAACATGGCTATGGTTTCCGTTATTAAGCCTGAAATGAAGAT
GAGATATTACATGGATGGTAGTGTCAATGGTCACGAATTCACAATAGAAGGTGAAGGTACAGGTAGACCT
TACGAAGGTCACCAAGAAATGACATTAAGAGTAACAATGGCCGAAGGTGGTCCTATGCCTTTCGCATTCG
ACTTAGTTTCACATGTCTTTTGCTATGGTCACAGAGTATTCACCAAATATCCTGAAGAAATTCCTGATTA
CTTCAAACAAGCCTTCCCTGAAGGTTTAAGTTGGGAAAGAAGTTTAGAATTCGAAGATGGTGGTAGTGCT
TCAGTTAGTGCACATATTAGTTTAAGAGGTAATACTTTTTATCATAAGTCCAAGTTCACCGGTGTCAATT
TCCCTGCTGATGGTCCTATAATGCAAAATCAAAGTGTAGATTGGGAACCTTCTACAGAAAAAATCACAGC
ATCAGACGGTGTATTGAAAGGTGACGTAACCATGTATTTGAAATTAGAAGGTGGTGGTAATCACAAATGC
CAATTCAAAACAACCTACAAAGCTGCTGAAAAAATCTTAGAAATGCCTGGTGACCACTACATTGGTCATA
GATTAGTCAGAAAAACTGAAGGTAATATCACTGAACAAGTCGAAGATGCAGTAGCCCATTCATAAGGCGC
GCCACTTCTAAATAAGCGAATTTCTTATGATTTATGATTTTTATTATTAAATAAGTTATAAAAAAAATAA
GTGTATACAAATTTTAAAGTGACTCTTAGGTTTTAAAACGAAAATTCTTATTCTTGAGTAACTCTTTCCT
GTAGGTCAGGTTGCTTTCTCAGGTATAGTATGAGGTCGCTCTTATTGACCACACCTCTACCGGCAGATCC
GCTAGGGATAACAGGGTAATATAGATCTGTTTAGCTTGCCTCGTCCCCGCCGGGTCACCCGGCCAGCGAC
ATGGAGGCCCAGAATACCCTCCTTGACAGTCTTGACGTGCGCAGCTCAGGGGCATGATGTGACTGTCGCC
CGTACATTTAGCCCATACATCCCCATGTATAATCATTTGCATCCATACATTTTGATGGCCGCACGGCGCG
AAGCAAAAATTACGGCTCCTCGCTGCAGACCTGCGAGCAGGGAAACGCTCCCCTCACAGACGCGTTGAAT
TGTCCCCACGCCGCGCCCCTGTAGAGAAATATAAAAGGTTAGGATTTGCCACTGAGGTTCTTCTTTCATA
TACTTCCTTTTAAAATCTTGCTAGGATACAGTTCTCACATCACATCCGAACATAAACAACCATGGGTAAG
GAAAAGACTCACGTTTCGAGGCCGCGATTAAATTCCAACATGGATGCTGATTTATATGGGTATAAATGGG
CTCGCGATAATGTCGGGCAATCAGGTGCGACAATCTATCGATTGTATGGGAAGCCCGATGCGCCAGAGTT
GTTTCTGAAACATGGCAAAGGTAGCGTTGCCAATGATGTTACAGATGAGATGGTCAGACTAAACTGGCTG
ACGGAATTTATGCCTCTTCCGACCATCAAGCATTTTATCCGTACTCCTGATGATGCATGGTTACTCACCA
CTGCGATCCCCGGCAAAACAGCATTCCAGGTATTAGAAGAATATCCTGATTCAGGTGAAAATATTGTTGA
TGCGCTGGCAGTGTTCCTGCGCCGGTTGCATTCGATTCCTGTTTGTAATTGTCCTTTTAACAGCGATCGC
GTATTTCGTCTCGCTCAGGCGCAATCACGAATGAATAACGGTTTGGTTGATGCGAGTGATTTTGATGACG
AGCGTAATGGCTGGCCTGTTGAACAAGTCTGGAAAGAAATGCATAAGCTTTTGCCATTCTCACCGGATTC
AGTCGTCACTCATGGTGATTTCTCACTTGATAACCTTATTTTTGACGAGGGGAAATTAATAGGTTGTATT
GATGTTGGACGAGTCGGAATCGCAGACCGATACCAGGATCTTGCCATCCTATGGAACTGCCTCGGTGAGT
TTTCTCCTTCATTACAGAAACGGCTTTTTCAAAAATATGGTATTGATAATCCTGATATGAATAAATTGCA
GTTTCATTTGATGCTCGATGAGTTTTTCTAATCAGTACTGACAATAAAAAGATTCTTGTTTTCAAGAACT
TGTCATTTGTATAGTTTTTTTATATTGTAGTTGTTCTATTTTAATCAAATGTTAGCGTGATTTATATTTT
TTTTCGCCTCGACATCATCTGCCCAGATGCGAAGTTAAGTGCGCAGAAAGTAATATCATGCGTCAATCGT
ATGTGAATGCTGGTCGCTATACTGCTGTCGATTCGATACTAACGCCGCCATCCAGTTTAAACGAGCTCGA
ATTCATCGATGATATCAGATCCACTAGTGGCCTATGCGGCCGCGGATCTGCCGGTCTCCCTATAGTGAGT
CGTATTAATTTCGATAAGCCAGGTTAACCTGCATTAATGAATCGGCCAACGCGCGGGGAGAGGCGGTTTG
CGTATTGGGCGCTCTTCCGCTTCCTCGCTCACTGACTCGCTGCGCTCGGTCGTTCGGCTGCGGCGAGCGG
TATCAGCTCACTCAAAGGCGGTAATACGGTTATCCACAGAATCAGGGGATAACGCAGGAAAGAACATGTG
AGCAAAAGGCCAGCAAAAGGCCAGGAACCGTAAAAAGGCCGCGTTGCTGGCGTTTTTCCATAGGCTCCGC
CCCCCTGACGAGCATCACAAAAATCGACGCTCAAGTCAGAGGTGGCGAAACCCGACAGGACTATAAAGAT
ACCAGGCGTTTCCCCCTGGAAGCTCCCTCGTGCGCTCTCCTGTTCCGACCCTGCCGCTTACCGGATACCT
GTCCGCCTTTCTCCCTTCGGGAAGCGTGGCGCTTTCTCATAGCTCACGCTGTAGGTATCTCAGTTCGGTG
TAGGTCGTTCGCTCCAAGCTGGGCTGTGTGCACGAACCCCCCGTTCAGCCCGACCGCTGCGCCTTATCCG
GTAACTATCGTCTTGAGTCCAACCCGGTAAGACACGACTTATCGCCACTGGCAGCAGCCACTGGTAACAG
GATTAGCAGAGCGAGGTATGTAGGCGGTGCTACAGAGTTCTTGAAGTGGTGGCCTAACTACGGCTACACT
AGAAGAACAGTATTTGGTATCTGCGCTCTGCTGAAGCCAGTTACCTTCGGAAAAAGAGTTGGTAGCTCTT
GATCCGGCAAACAAACCACCGCTGGTAGCGGTGGTTTTTTTGTTTGCAAGCAGCAGATTACGCGCAGAAA
AAAAGGATCTCAAGAAGATCCTTTGATCTTTTCTACGGGGTCTGACGCTCAGTGGAACGAAAACTCACGT
TAAGGGATTTTGGTCATGAGATTATCAAAAAGGATCTTCACCTAGATCCTTTTAAATTAAAAATGAAGTT
TTAAATCAATCTAAAGTATATATGAGTAAACTTGGTCTGACAGTTACCAATGCTTAATCAGTGAGGCACC
TATCTCAGCGATCTGTCTATTTCGTTCATCCATAGTTGCCTGACTCCCCGTCGTGTAGATAACTACGATA
CGGGAGGGCTTACCATCTGGCCCCAGTGCTGCAATGATACCGCGAGACCCACGCTCACCGGCTCCAGATT
TATCAGCAATAAACCAGCCAGCCGGAAGGGCCGAGCGCAGAAGTGGTCCTGCAACTTTATCCGCCTCCAT
CCAGTCTATTAATTGTTGCCGGGAAGCTAGAGTAAGTAGTTCGCCAGTTAATAGTTTGCGCAACGTTGTT
GCCATTGCTACAGGCATCGTGGTGTCACGCTCGTCGTTTGGTATGGCTTCATTCAGCTCCGGTTCCCAAC
GATCAAGGCGAGTTACATGATCCCCCATGTTGTGCAAAAAAGCGGTTAGCTCCTTCGGTCCTCCGATCGT
TGTCAGAAGTAAGTTGGCCGCAGTGTTATCACTCATGGTTATGGCAGCACTGCATAATTCTCTTACTGTC
ATGCCATCCGTAAGATGCTTTTCTGTGACTGGTGAGTACTCAACCAAGTCATTCTGAGAATAGTGTATGC
GGCGACCGAGTTGCTCTTGCCCGGCGTCAATACGGGATAATACCGCGCCACATAGCAGAACTTTAAAAGT
GCTCATCATTGGAAAACGTTCTTCGGGGCGAAAACTCTCAAGGATCTTACCGCTGTTGAGATCCAGTTCG
ATGTAACCCACTCGTGCACCCAACTGATCTTCAGCATCTTTTACTTTCACCAGCGTTTCTGGGTGAGCAA
AAACAGGAAGGCAAAATGCCGCAAAAAAGGGAATAAGGGCGACACGGAAATGTTGAATACTCATACTCTT
CCTTTTTCAATATTATTGAAGCATTTATCAGGGTTATTGTCTCATGAGCGGATACATATTTGAATGTATT
TAGAAAAATAAACAAATAGGGGTTCCGCGCACATTTCCCCGAAAAGTGCCACCTGACGTCTAAGAAACCA
TTATTATCATGACATTAACCTATAAAAATAGGCGTATCACGAGGCCCTTTCGTCTCGCGCGTTTCGGTGA
TGACGGTGAAAACCTCTGACACATGCAGCTCCCGGAGACGGTCACAGCTTGTCTGTAAGCGGATGCCGGG
AGCAGACAAGCCCGTCAGGGCGCGTCAGCGGGTGTTGGCGGGTGTCGGGGCTGGCTTAACTATGCGGCAT
CAGAGCAGATTGTACTGAGAGTGCACCATATGGACATATTGTCGTTAGAACGCGGCTACAATTAATACAT
AACCTTATGTATCATACACATACG
