>Addgene plasmid #159307 | FRP1864 | depositor partial sequence | sequence record 307780 | Result from T7 sequencing primer
CTAGTGGATCTGATATCATCGATGAATTCGAGCTCGTTTAAACTGGATGGCGGCGTTAGTATCGAATCGA
CAGCAGTATAGCGACCAGCATTCACATACGATTGACGCATGATATTACTTTCTGCGCACTTAACTTCGCA
TCTGGGCAGATGATGTCGAGGCGAAAAAAAATATAAATCACGCTAACATTTGATTAAAATAGAACAACTA
CAATATAAAAAAACTATACAAATGACAAGTTCTTGAAAACAAGAATCTTTTTATTGTCAGTACTGATTAG
AAAAACTCATCGAGCATCAAATGAAACTGCAATTTATTCATATCAGGATTATCAATACCATATTTTTGAA
AAAGCCGTTTCTGTAATGAAGGAGAAAACTCACCGAGGCAGTTCCATAGGATGGCAAGATCCTGGTATCG
GTCTGCGATTCCGACTCGTCCAACATCAATACAACCTATTAATTTCCCCTCGTCAAAAATAAGGTTATCA
AGTGAGAAATCACCATGAGTGACGACTGAATCCGGTGAGAATGGCAAAAGCTTATGCATTTCTTTCCAGA
CTTGTTCAACAGGCCAGCCATTACGCTCGTCATCAAAATCACTCGCATCAACCAAACCGTTATTCATTCG
TGATTGCGCCTGAGCGAGACGAAATACGCGATCGCTGTTAAAAGGACAATTACAAACAGGAATCGAATGC
AACCGGCGCAGGAACACTGCCAGCGCATCAACAATATTTTCACCTGAATCAGGATATTCTTCTAATACCT
GGAATGCTGTTTTGCCGGGGATCGCAGTGGTGAGTAACCATGCATCATCAGGAGTACGGATAAAATGCTT
GATGGTCGGAAGAGGCATAAATTCCGTCAGCCAGTTTAGTCTGACCATCTCATCTGTAACATCATTGGCA
ACGCTACCTTTGCCATGTTTCAGAAACAACTCTGGCGCATCGGGCTTCCCATACAATCGATAGATTGTCG
CACCTGATTGCCCGACATTATCGCGAGCCCATTTATACCCATATAAATCAGCATCCATGTTGGAATTTAA
TCGCGGCCTCGAAACGTGAGTCTTTTCCTTACCCATGGGTGTTTATGTTCGGATGKGA
